Addgene plasmid #116318: pHAGE-EGFR-V843L
Purpose: Lentiviral expression of EGFR V843L
Depositing lab: Gordon Mills & Kenneth Scott. Publication: Systematic Functional Annotation of Somatic Mutations in Cancer. Ng PK, Li J, Jeong KJ, Shao S, Chen H, Tsang YH, Sengupta S, Wang Z, Bhavana VH, Tran R, Soewito S, Minussi DC, Moreno D, Kong K, Dogruluk T, Lu H, Gao J, Tokheim C, Zhou DC, Johnson AM, Zeng J, Ip CKM, Ju Z, Wester M, Yu S, Li Y, Vellano CP, Schultz N, Karchin R, Ding L, Lu Y, Cheung LWT, Chen K, Shaw KR, Meric-Bernstam F, Scott KL, Yi S, Sahni N, Liang H, Mills GB. Cancer Cell. 2018 Mar 12;33(3):450-462.e10. doi: 10.1016/j.ccell.2018.01.021. PubMed 29533785.
Backbone
  Vector backbone: pHAGE
  Vector type: Lentiviral
Growth in bacteria
  Bacterial resistance: Ampicillin, 100 μg/mL
  Growth temperature: 37°C
  Growth strain: Stbl3
  Copy number: High Copy
Gene/Insert
  Gene/Insert name: EGFR
  Species: H. sapiens (human)
  Mutation: V843L
  Entrez Gene: EGFR (a.k.a. ERBB, ERBB1, ERRP, HER1, NISBD2, PIG61, mENA)
  Cloning method: Gateway Cloning
Terms and licenses: Academic/Nonprofit Terms; Industry Terms: Not Available to Industry
How to cite: pHAGE-EGFR-V843L was a gift from Gordon Mills & Kenneth Scott (Addgene plasmid # 116318)
