[The description below was written by a language model from this plasmid's Addgene catalogue record and pLannotate feature annotations shown in this document.]
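Description:
pHAGE-EGFR-V843L is an HIV-1-derived lentiviral expression plasmid of about 12.1 kb, built on the pHAGE backbone, that carries the human epidermal growth factor receptor with a V843L substitution. It is propagated in E. coli through a high-copy ColE1/pUC-type origin and selected with ampicillin via the β-lactamase gene. The recorded growth strain is a recombination-deficient one, as is usual for plasmids with repeated LTRs. The transfer cassette is bounded by a truncated 5' LTR and a self-inactivating ΔU3 3' LTR. It contains the Ψ packaging signal with an adjoining gag fragment, the Rev response element for Rev-dependent nuclear export of the genomic RNA, and the cPPT/CTS element, which aids nuclear import in transduced cells. Short nef, Rev, lac and SV40 fragments in the annotation are remnants of the viral and backbone sequences rather than functional units.

Within the provirus, the constitutive human EF-1α promoter drives the EGFR open reading frame, which was introduced by Gateway recombination and is flanked by attB1 and attB2 sites. Downstream lie T3 and T7 promoter sequences and a V5 epitope tag. The record does not state whether the tag is fused in frame to EGFR, and the intervening elements leave this uncertain. An EMCV IRES then directs translation of puromycin N-acetyltransferase from the same transcript, so puromycin selection enriches for cells expressing the receptor message, and a WPRE enhances transcript expression. The construct is intended for packaging into lentivirus and stable expression of EGFR V843L in mammalian cells. It comes from a study systematically annotating the functional effects of somatic cancer mutations.
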