Features (pLannotate 1.2.2; 30 found; start..end, strand, type, name):
    377..634     +  LTR            5' LTR (truncated): truncated 5' long terminal repeat (LTR) from HIV-1
    681..806     +  misc_feature   HIV-1 Ψ: packaging signal of human immunodeficiency virus type 1
    790..1128    +  CDS            HIV-1 gag (fragment): gag protein from human immunodeficiency virus 1; gag
   1303..1536    +  misc_feature   RRE: The Rev response element (RRE) of HIV-1 allows for Rev-dependent mRNA export from the nucleus to the cytoplasm.
   1913..2013    +  CDS            Rev (fragment): human immunodeficiency virus 1 (HIV-1) Rev protein; rev; enhances nuclear export of unspliced and incompletely spliced viral mRNAs
   2058..2175    +  misc_feature   cPPT/CTS: central polypurine tract and central termination sequence of HIV-1
   2223..3401    +  promoter       EF-1α promoter: strong constitutive promoter for human elongation factor EF-1α
   3422..3442    +  protein_bind   attB1: mutant version of attB; core recombination site for the Gateway® BP reaction BP Clonase™
   3448..7077    +  CDS            EGFR (fragment): precursor of human epidermal growth factor receptor
   7081..7105    -  protein_bind   attB2: mutant version of attB; recombination site for the Gateway® BP reaction BP Clonase™
   7113..7131    +  promoter       T3 promoter: promoter for bacteriophage T3 RNA polymerase
   7157..7175    -  promoter       T7 promoter: promoter for bacteriophage T7 RNA polymerase
   7181..7199    -  protein_bind   attB4 (fragment): mutant version of attB; core recombination site for the Gateway® BP reaction BP Clonase™
   7255..7296    +  CDS            V5 tag: epitope tag from simian virus 5
   7422..7884    +  misc_feature   IRES: internal ribosome entry site (IRES) of the encephalomyocarditis virus (EMCV)
   7898..8495    +  CDS            PuroR (fragment): puromycin N-acetyltransferase; pac from Streptomyces; confers resistance to puromycin
   8511..9099    +  misc_feature   WPRE: woodchuck hepatitis virus posttranscriptional regulatory element
   9107..9172    +  CDS            nef (fragment): NEF_HV1Z2 - Experimental evidence at protein level: Swiss-Prot protein existence level 1. Extracellular Nef protein targets CD4(+) T-lymphocytes for apoptosis by interacting with CXCR4 surface receptors. From Human immunodeficiency virus type 1 group M subtype D (isolate Z2/CDC-Z34) (HIV-1).
   9174..9407    +  LTR            3' LTR (ΔU3): self-inactivating 3' long terminal repeat (LTR) from HIV-1
   9612..9716    +  promoter       AmpR promoter: bla
   9717..10577   +  CDS            AmpR: β-lactamase; bla; confers resistance to ampicillin, carbenicillin, and related antibiotics
  10748..11336   +  rep_origin     ori: high-copy-number ColE1/pMB1/pBR322/pUC origin of replication
  11519..11573   +  CDS            lacI (fragment): lac repressor; lacI; The lac repressor binds to the lac operator to inhibit transcription in E. coli. This inhibition can be relieved by adding lactose or isopropyl-β-D-thiogalactopyranoside (IPTG).
  11579..11672   +  rep_origin     SV40 ori (fragment): SV40 origin of replication
  11697..11734   +  CDS            lacI (fragment): lac repressor; lacI; The lac repressor binds to the lac operator to inhibit transcription in E. coli. This inhibition can be relieved by adding lactose or isopropyl-β-D-thiogalactopyranoside (IPTG).
  11747..11768   +  protein_bind   CAP binding site: CAP binding activates transcription in the presence of cAMP. E. coli catabolite activator protein
  11783..11813   +  promoter       lac promoter: promoter for the E. coli lac operon
  11817..11839   +  protein_bind   lac operator (fragment): The lac repressor binds to the lac operator to inhibit transcription in E. coli. This inhibition can be relieved by adding lactose or isopropyl-β-D-thiogalactopyranoside (IPTG). lac repressor encoded by lacI
  11871..11954   +  polyA_signal   SV40 poly(A) signal (fragment): SV40 polyadenylation signal
  12121..329     +  CDS            nef (fragment) (across the origin): NEF_HV1BR - Experimental evidence at protein level: Swiss-Prot protein existence level 1. Extracellular Nef protein targets CD4(+) T-lymphocytes for apoptosis by interacting with CXCR4 surface receptors (PubMed:14990729). From Human immunodeficiency virus type 1 group M subtype B (isolate BRU/LAI) (HIV-1).
>Addgene plasmid #116318 | pHAGE-EGFR-V843L | addgene full sequence | sequence record 250516 | Addgene NGS Result
TGGAAGGGCTAATTCACTCCCAAAGAAGACAAGATATCCTTGATCTGTGGATCTACCACACACAAGGCTA
CTTCCCTGATTAGCAGAACTACACACCAGGGCCAGGGGTCAGATATCCACTGACCTTTGGATGGTGCTAC
AAGCTAGTACCAGTTGAGCCAGATAAGGTAGAAGAGGCCAATAAAGGAGAGAACACCAGCTTGTTACACC
CTGTGAGCCTGCATGGGATGGATGACCCGGAGAGAGAAGTGTTAGAGTGGAGGTTTGACAGCCGCCTAGC
ATTTCATCACGTGGCCCGAGAGCTGCATCCGGAGTACTTCAAGAACTGCTGATATCGAGCTTGCTACAAG
GGACTTTCCGCTGGGGACTTTCCAGGGAGGCGTGGCCTGGGCGGGACTGGGGAGTGGCGAGCCCTCAGAT
CCTGCATATAAGCAGCTGCTTTTTGCCTGTACTGGGTCTCTCTGGTTAGACCAGATCTGAGCCTGGGAGC
TCTCTGGCTAACTAGGGAACCCACTGCTTAAGCCTCAATAAAGCTTGCCTTGAGTGCTTCAAGTAGTGTG
TGCCCGTCTGTTGTGTGACTCTGGTAACTAGAGATCCCTCAGACCCTTTTAGTCAGTGTGGAAAATCTCT
AGCAGTGGCGCCCGAACAGGGACTTGAAAGCGAAAGGGAAACCAGAGGAGCTCTCTCGACGCAGGACTCG
GCTTGCTGAAGCGCGCACGGCAAGAGGCGAGGGGCGGCGACTGGTGAGTACGCCAAAAATTTTGACTAGC
GGAGGCTAGAAGGAGAGAGATGGGTGCGAGAGCGTCAGTATTAAGCGGGGGAGAATTAGATCGCGATGGG
AAAAAATTCGGTTAAGGCCAGGGGGAAAGAAAAAATATAAATTAAAACATATAGTATGGGCAAGCAGGGA
GCTAGAACGATTCGCAGTTAATCCTGGCCTGTTAGAAACATCAGAAGGCTGTAGACAAATACTGGGACAG
CTACAACCATCCCTTCAGACAGGATCAGAAGAACTTAGATCATTATATAATACAGTAGCAACCCTCTATT
GTGTGCATCAAAGGATAGAGATAAAAGACACCAAGGAAGCTTTAGACAAGATAGAGGAAGAGCAAAACAA
AAGTAAGACCACCGCACAGCAAGCGGCCGGCCGCTGATCTTCAGACCTGGAGGAGGAGATATGAGGGACA
ATTGGAGAAGTGAATTATATAAATATAAAGTAGTAAAAATTGAACCATTAGGAGTAGCACCCACCAAGGC
AAAGAGAAGAGTGGTGCAGAGAGAAAAAAGAGCAGTGGGAATAGGAGCTTTGTTCCTTGGGTTCTTGGGA
GCAGCAGGAAGCACTATGGGCGCAGCGTCAATGACGCTGACGGTACAGGCCAGACAATTATTGTCTGGTA
TAGTGCAGCAGCAGAACAATTTGCTGAGGGCTATTGAGGCGCAACAGCATCTGTTGCAACTCACAGTCTG
GGGCATCAAGCAGCTCCAGGCAAGAATCCTGGCTGTGGAAAGATACCTAAAGGATCAACAGCTCCTGGGG
ATTTGGGGTTGCTCTGGAAAACTCATTTGCACCACTGCTGTGCCTTGGAATGCTAGTTGGAGTAATAAAT
CTCTGGAACAGATTTGGAATCACACGACCTGGATGGAGTGGGACAGAGAAATTAACAATTACACAAGCTT
AATACACTCCTTAATTGAAGAATCGCAAAACCAGCAAGAAAAGAATGAACAAGAATTATTGGAATTAGAT
AAATGGGCAAGTTTGTGGAATTGGTTTAACATAACAAATTGGCTGTGGTATATAAAATTATTCATAATGA
TAGTAGGAGGCTTGGTAGGTTTAAGAATAGTTTTTGCTGTACTTTCTATAGTGAATAGAGTTAGGCAGGG
ATATTCACCATTATCGTTTCAGACCCACCTCCCAACCCCGAGGGGACCCGACAGGCCCGAAGGAATAGAA
GAAGAAGGTGGAGAGAGAGACAGAGACAGATCCATTCGATTAGTGAACGGATCTCGACGGTATCGCCGAA
TTCACAAATGGCAGTATTCATCCACAATTTTAAAAGAAAAGGGGGGATTGGGGGGTACAGTGCAGGGGAA
AGAATAGTAGACATAATAGCAACAGACATACAAACTAAAGAATTACAAAAACAAATTACAAAAATTCAAA
ATTTTCGGGTTTATTACAGGGACAGCAGAGATCCAGTTTGGACTAGTCGTGAGGCTCCGGTGCCCGTCAG
TGGGCAGAGCGCACATCGCCCACAGTCCCCGAGAAGTTGGGGGGAGGGGTCGGCAATTGAACCGGTGCCT
AGAGAAGGTGGCGCGGGGTAAACTGGGAAAGTGATGTCGTGTACTGGCTCCGCCTTTTTCCCGAGGGTGG
GGGAGAACCGTATATAAGTGCAGTAGTCGCCGTGAACGTTCTTTTTCGCAACGGGTTTGCCGCCAGAACA
CAGGTAAGTGCCGTGTGTGGTTCCCGCGGGCCTGGCCTCTTTACGGGTTATGGCCCTTGCGTGCCTTGAA
TTACTTCCACCTGGCTGCAGTACGTGATTCTTGATCCCGAGCTTCGGGTTGGAAGTGGGTGGGAGAGTTC
GAGGCCTTGCGCTTAAGGAGCCCCTTCGCCTCGTGCTTGAGTTGAGGCCTGGCCTGGGCGCTGGGGCCGC
CGCGTGCGAATCTGGTGGCACCTTCGCGCCTGTCTCGCTGCTTTCGATAAGTCTCTAGCCATTTAAAATT
TTTGATGACCTGCTGCGACGCTTTTTTTCTGGCAAGATAGTCTTGTAAATGCGGGCCAAGATCTGCACAC
TGGTATTTCGGTTTTTGGGGCCGCGGGCGGCGACGGGGCCCGTGCGTCCCAGCGCACATGTTCGGCGAGG
CGGGGCCTGCGAGCGCGGCCACCGAGAATCGGACGGGGGTAGTCTCAAGCTGGCCGGCCTGCTCTGGTGC
CTGGCCTCGCGCCGCCGTGTATCGCCCCGCCCTGGGCGGCAAGGCTGGCCCGGTCGGCACCAGTTGCGTG
AGCGGAAAGATGGCCGCTTCCCGGCCCTGCTGCAGGGAGCTCAAAATGGAGGACGCGGCGCTCGGGAGAG
CGGGCGGGTGAGTCACCCACACAAAGGAAAAGGGCCTTTCCGTCCTCAGCCGTCGCTTCATGTGACTCCA
CGGAGTACCGGGCGCCGTCCAGGCACCTCGATTAGTTCTCGAGCTTTTGGAGTACGTCGTCTTTAGGTTG
GGGGGAGGGGTTTTATGCGATGGAGTTTCCCCACACTGAGTGGGTGGAGACTGAAGTTAGGCCAGCTTGG
CACTTGATGTAATTCTCCTTGGAATTTGCCCTTTTTGAGTTTGGATCTTGGTTCATTCTCAAGCCTCAGA
CAGTGGTTCAAAGTTTTTTTCTTCCATTTCAGGTGTCGTGAAGCGGCCCTGCAGATATCAACAAGTTTGT
ACAAAAAAGCAGGCACCATGCGACCCTCCGGGACGGCCGGGGCAGCGCTCCTGGCGCTGCTGGCTGCGCT
CTGCCCGGCGAGTCGGGCTCTGGAGGAAAAGAAAGTTTGCCAAGGCACGAGTAACAAGCTCACGCAGTTG
GGCACTTTTGAAGATCATTTTCTCAGCCTCCAGAGGATGTTCAATAACTGTGAGGTGGTCCTTGGGAATT
TGGAAATTACCTATGTGCAGAGGAATTATGATCTTTCCTTCTTAAAGACCATCCAGGAGGTGGCTGGTTA
TGTCCTCATTGCCCTCAACACAGTGGAGCGAATTCCTTTGGAAAACCTGCAGATCATCAGAGGAAATATG
TACTACGAAAATTCCTATGCCTTAGCAGTCTTATCTAACTATGATGCAAATAAAACCGGACTGAAGGAGC
TGCCCATGAGAAATTTACAGGAAATCCTGCATGGCGCCGTGCGGTTCAGCAACAACCCTGCCCTGTGCAA
CGTGGAGAGCATCCAGTGGCGGGACATAGTCAGCAGTGACTTTCTCAGCAACATGTCGATGGACTTCCAG
AACCACCTGGGCAGCTGCCAAAAGTGTGATCCAAGCTGTCCCAATGGGAGCTGCTGGGGTGCAGGAGAGG
AGAACTGCCAGAAACTGACCAAAATCATCTGTGCCCAGCAGTGCTCCGGGCGCTGCCGTGGCAAGTCCCC
CAGTGACTGCTGCCACAACCAGTGTGCTGCAGGCTGCACAGGCCCCCGGGAGAGCGACTGCCTGGTCTGC
CGCAAATTCCGAGACGAAGCCACGTGCAAGGACACCTGCCCCCCACTCATGCTCTACAACCCCACCACGT
ACCAGATGGATGTGAACCCCGAGGGCAAATACAGCTTTGGTGCCACCTGCGTGAAGAAGTGTCCCCGTAA
TTATGTGGTGACAGATCACGGCTCGTGCGTCCGAGCCTGTGGGGCCGACAGCTATGAGATGGAGGAAGAC
GGCGTCCGCAAGTGTAAGAAGTGCGAAGGGCCTTGCCGCAAAGTGTGTAACGGAATAGGTATTGGTGAAT
TTAAAGACTCACTCTCCATAAATGCTACGAATATTAAACACTTCAAAAACTGCACCTCCATCAGTGGCGA
TCTCCACATCCTGCCGGTGGCATTTAGGGGTGACTCCTTCACACATACTCCTCCTCTGGATCCACAGGAA
CTGGATATTCTGAAAACCGTAAAGGAAATCACAGGGTTTTTGCTGATTCAGGCTTGGCCTGAAAACAGGA
CGGACCTCCATGCCTTTGAGAACCTAGAAATCATACGCGGCAGGACCAAGCAACATGGTCAGTTTTCTCT
TGCAGTCGTCAGCCTGAACATAACATCCTTGGGATTACGCTCCCTCAAGGAGATAAGTGATGGAGATGTG
ATAATTTCAGGAAACAAAAATTTGTGCTATGCAAATACAATAAACTGGAAAAAACTGTTTGGGACCTCCG
GTCAGAAAACCAAAATTATAAGCAACAGAGGTGAAAACAGCTGCAAGGCCACAGGCCAGGTCTGCCATGC
CTTGTGCTCCCCCGAGGGCTGCTGGGGCCCGGAGCCCAGGGACTGCGTCTCTTGCCGGAATGTCAGCCGA
GGCAGGGAATGCGTGGACAAGTGCAACCTTCTGGAGGGTGAGCCAAGGGAGTTTGTGGAGAACTCTGAGT
GCATACAGTGCCACCCAGAGTGCCTGCCTCAGGCCATGAACATCACCTGCACAGGACGGGGACCAGACAA
CTGTATCCAGTGTGCCCACTACATTGACGGCCCCCACTGCGTCAAGACCTGCCCGGCAGGAGTCATGGGA
GAAAACAACACCCTGGTCTGGAAGTACGCAGACGCCGGCCATGTGTGCCACCTGTGCCATCCAAACTGCA
CCTACGGATGCACTGGGCCAGGTCTTGAAGGCTGTCCAACGAATGGGCCTAAGATCCCGTCCATCGCCAC
TGGGATGGTGGGGGCCCTCCTCTTGCTGCTGGTGGTGGCCCTGGGGATCGGCCTCTTCATGCGAAGGCGC
CACATCGTTCGGAAGCGCACGCTGCGGAGGCTGCTGCAGGAGAGGGAGCTTGTGGAGCCTCTTACACCCA
GTGGAGAAGCTCCCAACCAAGCTCTCTTGAGGATCTTGAAGGAAACTGAATTCAAAAAGATCAAAGTGCT
GGGCTCCGGTGCGTTCGGCACGGTGTATAAGGGACTCTGGATCCCAGAAGGTGAGAAAGTTAAAATTCCC
GTCGCTATCAAGGAATTAAGAGAAGCAACATCTCCGAAAGCCAACAAGGAAATCCTCGATGAAGCCTACG
TGATGGCCAGCGTGGACAACCCCCACGTGTGCCGCCTGCTGGGCATCTGCCTCACCTCCACCGTGCAGCT
CATCACGCAGCTCATGCCCTTCGGCTGCCTCCTGGACTATGTCCGGGAACACAAAGACAATATTGGCTCC
CAGTACCTGCTCAACTGGTGTGTGCAGATCGCAAAGGGCATGAACTACTTGGAGGACCGTCGCTTGGTGC
ACCGCGACCTGGCAGCCAGGAACCTACTGGTGAAAACACCGCACATGTCAAGATCACAGATTTTGGGCTG
GCCAAACTGCTGGGTGCGGAAGAGAAAGAATACCATGCAGAAGGAGGCAAAGTGCCTATCAAGTGGATGG
CATTGGAATCAATTTTACACAGAATCTATACCCACCAGAGTGATGTCTGGAGCTACGGGGTGACCGTTTG
GGAGTTGATGACCTTTGGATCCAAGCCATATGACGGAATCCCTGCCAGCGAGATCTCCTCCATCCTGGAG
AAAGGAGAACGCCTCCCTCAGCCACCCATATGTACCATCGATGTCTACATGATCATGGTCAAGTGCTGGA
TGATAGACGCAGATAGTCGCCCAAAGTTCCGTGAGTTGATCATCGAATTCTCCAAAATGGCCCGAGACCC
CCAGCGCTACCTTGTCATTCAGGGGGATGAAAGAATGCATTTGCCAAGTCCTACAGACTCCAACTTCTAC
CGTGCCCTGATGGATGAAGAAGACATGGACGACGTGGTGGATGCCGACGAGTACCTCATCCCACAGCAGG
GCTTCTTCAGCAGCCCCTCCACGTCACGGACTCCCCTCCTGAGCTCTCTGAGTGCAACCAGCAACAATTC
CACCGTGGCTTGCATTGATAGAAATGGGCTGCAAAGCTGTCCCATCAAGGAAGACAGCTTCTTGCAGCGA
TACAGCTCAGACCCCACAGGCGCCTTGACTGAGGACAGCATAGACGACACCTTCCTCCCAGTGCCTGAAT
ACATAAACCAGTCCGTTCCCAAAAGGCCCGCTGGCTCTGTGCAGAATCCTGTCTATCACAATCAGCCTCT
GAACCCCGCGCCCAGCAGAGACCCACACTACCAGGACCCCCACAGCACTGCAGTGGGCAACCCCGAGTAT
CTCAACACTGTCCAGCCCACCTGTGTCAACAGCACATTCGACAGCCCTGCCCACTGGGCCCAGAAAGGCA
GCCACCAAATTAGCCTGGACAACCCTGACTACCAGCAGGACTTCTTTCCCAAGGAAGCCAAGCCAAATGG
CATCTTTAAGGGCTCCACAGCTGAAAATGCAGAATACCTAAGGGTCGCGCCACAAAGCAGTGAATTTATT
GGAGCATAGAACCCAGCTTTCTTGTACAAAGTGGTGATATCCAATTAACCCTCACTAAAGGTATTGTTGA
ATGTGTTTAAAGAGACCCTATAGTGAGTCGTATTACCACCCAACTTTTCTATACAAAGTGGTTGATATCC
AGCACAGTGGCGGCCGCTCGAGTCTAGAGGGCCCGCGGTTCGAAGGTAAGCCTATCCCTAACCCTCTCCT
CGGTCTCGATTCTACGCGTACCGGTTAGTAATGAGATCCCTCCCCCCCCCCTAACGTTACTGGCCGAAGC
CGCTTGGAATAAGGCCGGTGTGCGTTTGTCTATATGTTATTTTCCACCATATTGCCGTCTTTTGGCAATG
TGAGGGCCCGGAAACCTGGCCCTGTCTTCTTGACGAGCATTCCTAGGGGTCTTTCCCCTCTCGCCAAAGG
AATGCAAGGTCTGTTGAATGTCGTGAAGGAAGCAGTTCCTCTGGAAGCTTCTTGAAGACAAACAACGTCT
GTAGCGACCCTTTGCAGGCAGCGGAACCCCCCACCTGGCGACAGGTGCCTCTGCGGCCAAAAGCCACGTG
TATAAGATACACCTGCAAAGGCGGCACAACCCCAGTGCCACGTTGTGAGTTGGATAGTTGTGGAAAGAGT
CAAATGGCTCTCCTCAAGCGTATTCAACAAGGGGCTGAAGGATGCCCAGAAGGTACCCCATTGTATGGGA
TCTGATCTGGGGCCTCGGTGCACATGCTTTACATGTGTTTAGTCGAGGTTAAAAAAACGTCTAGGCCCCC
CGAACCACGGGGACGTGGTTTTCCTTTGAAAAACACGATGATAATATGGCCACACATATGACCGAGTACA
AGCCCACGGTGCGCCTCGCCACCCGCGACGACGTCCCCAGGGCCGTACGCACCCTCGCCGCCGCGTTCGC
CGACTACCCCGCCACGCGCCACACCGTCGATCCGGACCGCCACATCGAGCGGGTCACCGAGCTGCAAGAA
CTCTTCCTCACGCGCGTCGGGCTCGACATCGGCAAGGTGTGGGTCGCGGACGACGGCGCCGCGGTGGCGG
TCTGGACCACGCCGGAGAGCGTCGAAGCGGGGGCGGTGTTCGCCGAGATCGGCCCGCGCATGGCCGAGTT
GAGCGGTTCCCGGCTGGCCGCGCAGCAACAGATGGAAGGCCTCCTGGCGCCGCACCGGCCCAAGGAGCCC
GCGTGGTTCCTGGCCACCGTCGGCGTCTCGCCCGACCACCAGGGCAAGGGTCTGGGCAGCGCCGTCGTGC
TCCCCGGAGTGGAGGCGGCCGAGCGCGCCGGGGTGCCCGCCTTCCTGGAGACCTCCGCGCCCCGCAACCT
CCCCTTCTACGAGCGGCTCGGCTTCACCGTCACCGCCGACGTCGAGGTGCCCGAAGGACCGCGCACCTGG
TGCATGACCCGCAAGCCCGGTGCCTAAATCGATAGATCCTAATCAACCTCTGGATTACAAAATTTGTGAA
AGATTGACTGGTATTCTTAACTATGTTGCTCCTTTTACGCTATGTGGATACGCTGCTTTAATGCCTTTGT
ATCATGCTATTGCTTCCCGTATGGCTTTCATTTTCTCCTCCTTGTATAAATCCTGGTTGCTGTCTCTTTA
TGAGGAGTTGTGGCCCGTTGTCAGGCAACGTGGCGTGGTGTGCACTGTGTTTGCTGACGCAACCCCCACT
GGTTGGGGCATTGCCACCACCTGTCAGCTCCTTTCCGGGACTTTCGCTTTCCCCCTCCCTATTGCCACGG
CGGAACTCATCGCCGCCTGCCTTGCCCGCTGCTGGACAGGGGCTCGGCTGTTGGGCACTGACAATTCCGT
GGTGTTGTCGGGGAAATCATCGTCCTTTCCTTGGCTGCTCGCCTGTGTTGCCACCTGGATTCTGCGCGGG
ACGTCCTTCTGCTACGTCCCTTCGGCCCTCAATCCAGCGGACCTTCCTTCCCGCGGCCTGCTGCCGGCTC
TGCGGCCTCTTCCGCGTCTTCGCCTTCGCCCTCAGACGAGTCGGATCTCCCTTTGGGCCGCCTCCCCGCC
TGAGATCCTTTAAGACCAATGACTTACAAGGCAGCTGTAGATCTTAGCCACTTTTTAAAAGAAAAGGGGG
GACTGGAAGGGCTAATTCACTCCCAACGAAGACAAGATCTGCTTTTTGCTTGTACTGGGTCTCTCTGGTT
AGACCAGATCTGAGCCTGGGAGCTCTCTGGCTAACTAGGGAACCCACTGCTTAAGCCTCAATAAAGCTTG
CCTTGAGTGCTTCAAGTAGTGTGTGCCCGTCTGTTGTGTGACTCTGGTAACTAGAGATCCCTCAGACCCT
TTTAGTCAGTGTGGAAAATCTCTAGCAGTAGTAGTTCATGTCATCTTATTATTCAGTATTTATAACTTGC
AAAGAAATGAATATCAGAGAGTGAGAGGCCCGGGTTAATTAAGGAAAGGGCTAGATCATTCTTGAAGACG
AAAGGGCCTCGTGATACGCCTATTTTTATAGGTTAATGTCATGATAATAATGGTTTCTTAGACGTCAGGT
GGCACTTTTCGGGGAAATGTGCGCGGAACCCCTATTTGTTTATTTTTCTAAATACATTCAAATATGTATC
CGCTCATGAGACAATAACCCTGATAAATGCTTCAATAATATTGAAAAAGGAAGAGTATGAGTATTCAACA
TTTCCGTGTCGCCCTTATTCCCTTTTTTGCGGCATTTTGCCTTCCTGTTTTTGCTCACCCAGAAACGCTG
GTGAAAGTAAAAGATGCTGAAGATCAGTTGGGTGCACGAGTGGGTTACATCGAACTGGATCTCAACAGCG
GTAAGATCCTTGAGAGTTTTCGCCCCGAAGAACGTTTTCCAATGATGAGCACTTTTAAAGTTCTGCTATG
TGGCGCGGTATTATCCCGTGTTGACGCCGGGCAAGAGCAACTCGGTCGCCGCATACACTATTCTCAGAAT
GACTTGGTTGAGTACTCACCAGTCACAGAAAAGCATCTTACGGATGGCATGACAGTAAGAGAATTATGCA
GTGCTGCCATAACCATGAGTGATAACACTGCGGCCAACTTACTTCTGACAACGATCGGAGGACCGAAGGA
GCTAACCGCTTTTTTGCACAACATGGGGGATCATGTAACTCGCCTTGATCGTTGGGAACCGGAGCTGAAT
GAAGCCATACCAAACGACGAGCGTGACACCACGATGCCTGTAGCAATGGCAACAACGTTGCGCAAACTAT
TAACTGGCGAACTACTTACTCTAGCTTCCCGGCAACAATTAATAGACTGGATGGAGGCGGATAAAGTTGC
AGGACCACTTCTGCGCTCGGCCCTTCCGGCTGGCTGGTTTATTGCTGATAAATCTGGAGCCGGTGAGCGT
GGGTCTCGCGGTATCATTGCAGCACTGGGGCCAGATGGTAAGCCCTCCCGTATCGTAGTTATCTACACGA
CGGGGAGTCAGGCAACTATGGATGAACGAAATAGACAGATCGCTGAGATAGGTGCCTCACTGATTAAGCA
TTGGTAACTGTCAGACCAAGTTTACTCATATATACTTTAGATTGATTTAAAACTTCATTTTTAATTTAAA
AGGATCTAGGTGAAGATCCTTTTTGATAATCTCATGACCAAAATCCCTTAACGTGAGTTTTCGTTCCACT
GAGCGTCAGACCCCGTAGAAAAGATCAAAGGATCTTCTTGAGATCCTTTTTTTCTGCGCGTAATCTGCTG
CTTGCAAACAAAAAAACCACCGCTACCAGCGGTGGTTTGTTTGCCGGATCAAGAGCTACCAACTCTTTTT
CCGAAGGTAACTGGCTTCAGCAGAGCGCAGATACCAAATACTGTTCTTCTAGTGTAGCCGTAGTTAGGCC
ACCACTTCAAGAACTCTGTAGCACCGCCTACATACCTCGCTCTGCTAATCCTGTTACCAGTGGCTGCTGC
CAGTGGCGATAAGTCGTGTCTTACCGGGTTGGACTCAAGACGATAGTTACCGGATAAGGCGCAGCGGTCG
GGCTGAACGGGGGGTTCGTGCACACAGCCCAGCTTGGAGCGAACGACCTACACCGAACTGAGATACCTAC
AGCGTGAGCTATGAGAAAGCGCCACGCTTCCCGAAGGGAGAAAGGCGGACAGGTATCCGGTAAGCGGCAG
GGTCGGAACAGGAGAGCGCACGAGGGAGCTTCCAGGGGGAAACGCCTGGTATCTTTATAGTCCTGTCGGG
TTTCGCCACCTCTGACTTGAGCGTCGATTTTTGTGATGCTCGTCAGGGGGGCGGAGCCTATGGAAAAACG
CCAGCAACGCGGCCTTTTTACGGTTCCTGGCCTTTTGCTGGCCTTTTGCTCACATGTTCTTTCCTGCGTT
ATCCCCTGATTCTGTGGATAACCGTATTACCGCCTTTGAGTGAGCTGATACCGCTCGCCGCAGCCGAACG
ACCGAGCGCAGCGAGTCAGTGAGCGAGGAAGCGGAAGAGCGCCCAATACGCAAACCGCCTCTCCCCGCGC
GTTGGCCGATTCATTAATGCAGCAAGCTCATGGCTGACTAATTTTTTTTATTTATGCAGAGGCCGAGGCC
GCCTCGGCCTCTGAGCTATTCCAGAAGTAGTGAGGAGGCTTTTTTGGAGGCCTAGGCTTTTGCAAAAAGC
TCCCCGTGGCACGACAGGTTTCCCGACTGGAAAGCGGGCAGTGAGCGCAACGCAATTAATGTGAGTTAGC
TCACTCATTAGGCACCCCAGGCTTTACACTTTATGCTTCCGGCTCGTATGTTGTGTGGAATTGTGAGCGG
ATAACAATTTCACACAGGAAACAGCTATGACATGATTACGAATTTCACAAATAAAGCATTTTTTTCACTG
CATTCTAGTTGTGGTTTGTCCAAACTCATCAATGTATCTTATCATGTCTGGATCAACTGGATAACTCAAG
CTAACCAAAATCATCCCAAACTTCCCACCCCATACCCTATTACCACTGCCAATTACCTGTGGTTTCATTT
ACTCTAAACCTGTGATTCCTCTGAATTATTTTCATTTTAAAGAAATTGTATTTGTTAAATATGTACTACA
AACTTAGTAGT
