>Addgene plasmid #116318 | pHAGE-EGFR-V843L | depositor partial sequence | sequence record 219192 | insert
ATGCGACCCTCCGGGACGGCCGGGGCAGCGCTCCTGGCGCTGCTGGCTGCGCTCTGCCCGGCGAGTCGGG
CTCTGGAGGAAAAGAAAGTTTGCCAAGGCACGAGTAACAAGCTCACGCAGTTGGGCACTTTTGAAGATCA
TTTTCTCAGCCTCCAGAGGATGTTCAATAACTGTGAGGTGGTCCTTGGGAATTTGGAAATTACCTATGTG
CAGAGGAATTATGATCTTTCCTTCTTAAAGACCATCCAGGAGGTGGCTGGTTATGTCCTCATTGCCCTCA
ACACAGTGGAGCGAATTCCTTTGGAAAACCTGCAGATCATCAGAGGAAATATGTACTACGAAAATTCCTA
TGCCTTAGCAGTCTTATCTAACTATGATGCAAATAAAACCGGACTGAAGGAGCTGCCCATGAGAAATTTA
CAGGAAATCCTGCATGGCGCCGTGCGGTTCAGCAACAACCCTGCCCTGTGCAACGTGGAGAGCATCCAGT
GGCGGGACATAGTCAGCAGTGACTTTCTCAGCAACATGTCGATGGACTTCCAGAACCACCTGGGCAGCTG
CCAAAAGTGTGATCCAAGCTGTCCCAATGGGAGCTGCTGGGGTGCAGGAGAGGAGAACTGCCAGAAACTG
ACCAAAATCATCTGTGCCCAGCAGTGCTCCGGGCGCTGCCGTGGCAAGTCCCCCAGTGACTGCTGCCACA
ACCAGTGTGCTGCAGGCTGCACAGGCCCCCGGGAGAGCGACTGCCTGGTCTGCCGCAAATTCCGAGACGA
AGCCACGTGCAAGGACACCTGCCCCCCACTCATGCTCTACAACCCCACCACGTACCAGATGGATGTGAAC
CCCGAGGGCAAATACAGCTTTGGTGCCACCTGCGTGAAGAAGTGTCCCCGTAATTATGTGGTGACAGATC
ACGGCTCGTGCGTCCGAGCCTGTGGGGCCGACAGCTATGAGATGGAGGAAGACGGCGTCCGCAAGTGTAA
GAAGTGCGAAGGGCCTTGCCGCAAAGTGTGTAACGGAATAGGTATTGGTGAATTTAAAGACTCACTCTCC
ATAAATGCTACGAATATTAAACACTTCAAAAACTGCACCTCCATCAGTGGCGATCTCCACATCCTGCCGG
TGGCATTTAGGGGTGACTCCTTCACACATACTCCTCCTCTGGATCCACAGGAACTGGATATTCTGAAAAC
CGTAAAGGAAATCACAGGGTTTTTGCTGATTCAGGCTTGGCCTGAAAACAGGACGGACCTCCATGCCTTT
GAGAACCTAGAAATCATACGCGGCAGGACCAAGCAACATGGTCAGTTTTCTCTTGCAGTCGTCAGCCTGA
ACATAACATCCTTGGGATTACGCTCCCTCAAGGAGATAAGTGATGGAGATGTGATAATTTCAGGAAACAA
AAATTTGTGCTATGCAAATACAATAAACTGGAAAAAACTGTTTGGGACCTCCGGTCAGAAAACCAAAATT
ATAAGCAACAGAGGTGAAAACAGCTGCAAGGCCACAGGCCAGGTCTGCCATGCCTTGTGCTCCCCCGAGG
GCTGCTGGGGCCCGGAGCCCAGGGACTGCGTCTCTTGCCGGAATGTCAGCCGAGGCAGGGAATGCGTGGA
CAAGTGCAACCTTCTGGAGGGTGAGCCAAGGGAGTTTGTGGAGAACTCTGAGTGCATACAGTGCCACCCA
GAGTGCCTGCCTCAGGCCATGAACATCACCTGCACAGGACGGGGACCAGACAACTGTATCCAGTGTGCCC
ACTACATTGACGGCCCCCACTGCGTCAAGACCTGCCCGGCAGGAGTCATGGGAGAAAACAACACCCTGGT
CTGGAAGTACGCAGACGCCGGCCATGTGTGCCACCTGTGCCATCCAAACTGCACCTACGGATGCACTGGG
CCAGGTCTTGAAGGCTGTCCAACGAATGGGCCTAAGATCCCGTCCATCGCCACTGGGATGGTGGGGGCCC
TCCTCTTGCTGCTGGTGGTGGCCCTGGGGATCGGCCTCTTCATGCGAAGGCGCCACATCGTTCGGAAGCG
CACGCTGCGGAGGCTGCTGCAGGAGAGGGAGCTTGTGGAGCCTCTTACACCCAGTGGAGAAGCTCCCAAC
CAAGCTCTCTTGAGGATCTTGAAGGAAACTGAATTCAAAAAGATCAAAGTGCTGGGCTCCGGTGCGTTCG
GCACGGTGTATAAGGGACTCTGGATCCCAGAAGGTGAGAAAGTTAAAATTCCCGTCGCTATCAAGGAATT
AAGAGAAGCAACATCTCCGAAAGCCAACAAGGAAATCCTCGATGAAGCCTACGTGATGGCCAGCGTGGAC
AACCCCCACGTGTGCCGCCTGCTGGGCATCTGCCTCACCTCCACCGTGCAGCTCATCACGCAGCTCATGC
CCTTCGGCTGCCTCCTGGACTATGTCCGGGAACACAAAGACAATATTGGCTCCCAGTACCTGCTCAACTG
GTGTGTGCAGATCGCAAAGGGCATGAACTACTTGGAGGACCGTCGCTTGGTGCACCGCGACCTGGCAGCC
AGGAACCTACTGGTGAAAACACCGCAGCATGTCAAGATCACAGATTTTGGGCTGGCCAAACTGCTGGGTG
CGGAAGAGAAAGAATACCATGCAGAAGGAGGCAAAGTGCCTATCAAGTGGATGGCATTGGAATCAATTTT
ACACAGAATCTATACCCACCAGAGTGATGTCTGGAGCTACGGGGTGACCGTTTGGGAGTTGATGACCTTT
GGATCCAAGCCATATGACGGAATCCCTGCCAGCGAGATCTCCTCCATCCTGGAGAAAGGAGAACGCCTCC
CTCAGCCACCCATATGTACCATCGATGTCTACATGATCATGGTCAAGTGCTGGATGATAGACGCAGATAG
TCGCCCAAAGTTCCGTGAGTTGATCATCGAATTCTCCAAAATGGCCCGAGACCCCCAGCGCTACCTTGTC
ATTCAGGGGGATGAAAGAATGCATTTGCCAAGTCCTACAGACTCCAACTTCTACCGTGCCCTGATGGATG
AAGAAGACATGGACGACGTGGTGGATGCCGACGAGTACCTCATCCCACAGCAGGGCTTCTTCAGCAGCCC
CTCCACGTCACGGACTCCCCTCCTGAGCTCTCTGAGTGCAACCAGCAACAATTCCACCGTGGCTTGCATT
GATAGAAATGGGCTGCAAAGCTGTCCCATCAAGGAAGACAGCTTCTTGCAGCGATACAGCTCAGACCCCA
CAGGCGCCTTGACTGAGGACAGCATAGACGACACCTTCCTCCCAGTGCCTGAATACATAAACCAGTCCGT
TCCCAAAAGGCCCGCTGGCTCTGTGCAGAATCCTGTCTATCACAATCAGCCTCTGAACCCCGCGCCCAGC
AGAGACCCACACTACCAGGACCCCCACAGCACTGCAGTGGGCAACCCCGAGTATCTCAACACTGTCCAGC
CCACCTGTGTCAACAGCACATTCGACAGCCCTGCCCACTGGGCCCAGAAAGGCAGCCACCAAATTAGCCT
GGACAACCCTGACTACCAGCAGGACTTCTTTCCCAAGGAAGCCAAGCCAAATGGCATCTTTAAGGGCTCC
ACAGCTGAAAATGCAGAATACCTAAGGGTCGCGCCACAAAGCAGTGAATTTATTGGAGCATGA
